>Addgene plasmid #109996 | pHH0103_CASP2_Peptidase-C14 | addgene full sequence | sequence record 315904 | Addgene NGS Result
TTGACAATTAATCATCGGCTCGTATAATGTGTGGAATTGTGAGCGGATAACAATTTCACACAGGAAACAG
CCAGTCCGTTTAGGTGTTTTCACGAGCACTTCACCAACAAGGACCATAGATTATGAAAATCGAAGAACAC
CATCACCATCACCATTCCAGCGGTAAGCTTATGTCCCCTATACTAGGTTATTGGAAAATTAAGGGCCTTG
TGCAACCCACTCGACTTCTTTTGGAATATCTTGAAGAAAAATATGAAGAGCATTTGTATGAGCGCGATGA
AGGTGATAAATGGCGAAACAAAAAGTTTGAATTGGGTTTGGAGTTTCCCAATCTTCCTTATTATATTGAT
GGTGATGTTAAATTAACACAGTCTATGGCCATCATACGTTATATAGCTGACAAGCACAACATGTTGGGTG
GTTGTCCAAAAGAGCGTGCAGAGATTTCAATGCTTGAAGGAGCGGTTTTGGATATTAGATACGGTGTTTC
GAGAATTGCATATAGTAAAGACTTTGAAACTCTCAAAGTTGATTTTCTTAGCAAGCTACCTGAAATGCTG
AAAATGTTCGAAGATCGTTTATGTCATAAAACATATTTAAATGGTGATCATGTAACCCATCCTGACTTCA
TGTTGTATGACGCTCTTGATGTTGTTTTATACATGGACCCAATGTGCCTGGATGCGTTCCCAAAATTAGT
TTGTTTTAAAAAACGTATTGAAGCTATCCCACAAATTGATAAGTACTTGAAATCCAGCAAGTATATAGCA
TGGCCTTTGCAGGGCTGGCAAGCCACGTTTGGTGGTGGCGACCATCCTCCAAAATCGGATCTGGAAGTTC
TGTTCCAGGGGCCCCTGTCCAGCGGTCTGGTTCCGCGTGGTTCCGGTACCGCGGCCCAGCCGGCCCGTCT
GTCAACCGATACGGTGGAACATTCGCTGGATAACAAAGACGGTCCGGTTTGCCTGCAGGTCAAACCGTGT
ACCCCGGAATTTTATCAAACGCATTTCCAGCTGGCATACCGTCTGCAGTCACGTCCGCGCGGTCTGGCTC
TGGTGCTGTCGAATGTTCACTTTACCGGCGAAAAAGAACTGGAATTCCGCAGCGGCGGTGATGTCGACCA
TTCTACCCTGGTGACGCTGTTTAAACTGCTGGGCTATGATGTGCACGTTCTGTGCGACCAGACGGCGCAA
GAAATGCAGGAAAAACTGCAAAACTTCGCACAGCTGCCGGCACATCGTGTTACCGATAGTTGTATTGTCG
CACTGCTGTCCCACGGTGTGGAAGGTGCCATCTACGGCGTTGATGGTAAACTGCTGCAGCTGCAAGAAGT
GTTTCAGCTGTTCGACAACGCCAATTGCCCGTCACTGCAAAACAAACCGAAAATGTTTTTCATTCAGGCA
TGTCGTGGCGATGAAACGGACCGCGGTGTTGATCAGCAAGACGGCAAAAATCACGCGGGCAGTCCGGGTT
GCGAAGAATCCGATGCCGGTAAAGAAAAACTGCCGAAAATGCGTCTGCCGACCCGCTCCGACATGATTTG
CGGTTATGCCTGTCTGAAAGGCACCGCGGCCATGCGTAACACGAAACGCGGCAGCTGGTACATCGAAGCA
CTGGCTCAGGTCTTTTCTGAACGTGCATGCGATATGCATGTTGCTGACATGCTGGTCAAAGTGAATGCAC
TGATCAAAGATCGTGAAGGCTATGCTCCGGGTACCGAATTTCACCGCTGTAAAGAAATGAGCGAATATTG
CTCTACGCTGTGTCGCCATCTGTACCTGTTCCCGGGTCACCCGCCGACCGCGGCCGCATA
[142 nt withheld, positions 1811-1952]
C
[98 nt withheld, positions 1954-2051]
AGTTTGTACTGGTGACGAAACTCAGTGTCTAGCTAGAGTGGC
[149 nt withheld, positions 2094-2242]
T
[41 nt withheld, positions 2244-2284]
T
[62 nt withheld, positions 2286-2347]
A
[35 nt withheld, positions 2349-2383]
CCTCCCTCAATCGGTTGAATGTCGCCCTTTTGTCTTTGGCGCTGGTAAACCATATGAA
[86 nt withheld, positions 2442-2527]
T
[54 nt withheld, positions 2529-2582]
CTAGCGCCGCCCTATACCTTGTCTGCCTCCCCGCGTTGCGTCGCGGTGCATGGAGCCGGGCCACCTCGAC
CTGAATGGAAGCCGGCGGCACCTCGCTAACGGATTCACCACTCCAAGAATTGGAGCCAATCAATTCTTGC
GGAGAACTGTGAATGCGCAAACCAACCCTTGGCAGAACATATCCATCGCGTCCGCCATCTCCAGCAGCCG
CACGCGGCGCATCTCGGGCAGCGTTGGGTCCTGGCCACGGGTGCGCATGATCGTGCTCCTGTCGTTGAGG
ACCCGGCTAGGCTGGCGGGGTTGCCTTACTGGTTAGCAGAATGAATCACCGATACGCGAGCGAACGTGAA
GCGACTGCTGCTGCAAAACGTCTGCGACCTGAGCAACAACATGAATGGTCTTCGGTTTCCGTGTTTCGTA
AAGTCTGGAAACGCGGAAGTCAGCGCCCTGCACCATTATGTTCCGGATCTGCATCGCAGGATGCTGCTGG
CTACCCTGTGGAACACCTACATCTGTATTAACGAAGCGCTGGCATTGACCCTGAGTGATTTTTCTCTGGT
CCCGCCGCATCCATACCGCCAGTTGTTTACCCTCACAACGTTCCAGTAACCGGGCATGTTCATCATCAGT
AACCCGTATCGTGAGCATCCTCTCTCGTTTCATCGGTATCATTACCCCCATGAACAGAAATCCCCCTTAC
ACGGAGGCATCAGTGACCAAACAGGAAAAAACCGCCCTTAACATGGCCCGCTTTATCAGAAGCCAGACAT
TAACGCTTCTGGAGAAACTCAACGAGCTGGACGCGGATGAACAGGCAGACATCTGTGAATCGCTTCACGA
CCACGCTGATGAGCTTTACCGCAGGATCCGCGAAATTGTAAGCGTTAATATTTTGTTAAAATTCGCGTTA
AATTTTTGTTAAATCAGCTCATTTTTTAACCAATAGGCCGAAATCGGCAAAATCCCTTATAAATCAAAAG
AATAGACCGAGATAGGGT
[37 nt withheld, positions 3581-3617]
AAAGAACGTGGACTCCAACGTCAAAGG
[49 nt withheld, positions 3645-3693]
T
[91 nt withheld, positions 3695-3785]
G
[124 nt withheld, positions 3787-3910]
CGCGGATCCTGCCTCGCGCGTTTCGGTGATGACGGTGAAAACCTCTGACACATGCAGCTCCCGGAGACGG
TCACAGCTTGTCTGTAAGCGGATGCCGGGAGCAGACAAGCCCGTCAGGGCGCGTCAGCGGGTGTTGGCGG
GTGTCGGGGCGCAGCCATGACCCAGTCACGTAGCGATAGCGGAGTGTATACTGGCTTAACTATGCGGCAT
CAGAGCAGATTGTACTGAGAGTGCACCATATGCGGTGTGAAATACCGCACAGATGCGTAAGGAGAAAATA
CCGCATCAGGCGCTCTTCCGCTTCCTCGCTCACTGACTCGCTGCGCTCGGTCGTTCGGCTGCGGCGAGCG
GTATCAGCTCACTCAAAGGCGGTAATACGGTTATCCACAGAATCAGGGGATAACGCAGGAAAGAACATGT
GAGCAAAAGGCCAGCAAAAGGCCAGGAACCGTAAAAAGGCCGCGTTGCTGGCGTTTTTCCATAGGCTCCG
CCCCCCTGACGAGCATCACAAAAATCGACGCTCAAGTCAGAGGTGGCGAAACCCGACAGGACTATAAAGA
TACCAGGGTTTCCCCCTGGAAGCTCCCTCGTGCGCTCTCCTGTTCCGACCCTGCCGCTTACCGGATACCT
GTCCGCCTTTCTCCCTTCGGGAAGCGTGGCGCTTTCTCATAGCTCACGCTGTAGGTATCTCAGTTCGGTG
TAGGTCGTTCGCTCCAAGCTGGGCTGTGTGCACGAACCCCCCGTTCAGCCCGACCGCTGCGCCTTATCCG
GTAACTATCGTCTTGAGTCCAACCCGGTAAGACACGACTTATCGCCACTGGCAGCAGCCACTGGTAACAG
GATTAGCAGAGCGAGGTATGTAGGCGGTGCTACAGAGTTCTTGAAGTGGTGGCCTAACTACGGCTACACT
AGAAGGACAGTATTTGGTATCTGCGCTCTGCTGAAGCCAGTTACCTTCGGAAAAAGAGTTGGTAGCTCTT
GATCCGGCAAACAAACCACCGCTGGTAGCGGTGGTTTTTTTGTTTGCAAGCAGCAGATTACGCGCAGAAA
AAAAGGATCTCAAGAAGATCCTTTGATCTTTTCTACGGGGTCTGACGCTCAGTGGAACGAAAACTCACGT
TAAGGGATTTTGGTCATGAGATTATCAAAAAGGATCTTCACCTAGATCCTTTTAAATTAAAAATGAAGTT
TTAAATCAATCTAAAGTATATATGAGTAAACTTGGTCTGACAGTTACCAATGCTTAATCAGTGAGGCACC
TATCTCAGCGATCTGTCTATTTCGTTCATCCATAGTTGCCTGACTCCCCGTCGTGTAGATAACTACGATA
CGGGAGGGCTTACCATCTGGCCCCAGTGCTGCAATGATACCGCGAGACCCACGCTCACCGGCTCCAGATT
TATCAGCAATAAACCAGCCAGCCGGAAGGGCCGAGCGCAGAAGTGGTCCTGCAACTTTATCCGCCTCCAT
CCAGTCTATTAATTGTTGCCGGGAAGCTAGAGTAAGTAGTTCGCCAGTTAATAGTTTGCGCAACGTTGTT
GCCATTGCTGCAGGCATCGTGGTGTCACGCTCGTCGTTTGGTATGGCTTCATTCAGCTCCGGTTCCCAAC
GATCAAGGCGAGTTACATGATCCCCCATGTTGTGCAAAAAAGCGGTTAGCTCCTTCGGTCCTCCGATCGT
TGTCAGAAGTAAGTTGGCCGCAGTGTTATCACTCATGGTTATGGCAGCACTGCATAATTCTCTTACTGTC
ATGCCATCCGTAAGATGCTTTTCTGTGACTGGTGAGTACTCAACCAAGTCATTCTGAGAATAGTGTATGC
GGCGACCGAGTTGCTCTTGCCCGGCGTCAACACGGGATAATACCGCGCCACATAGCAGAACTTTAAAAGT
GCTCATCATTGGAAAACGTTCTTCGGGGCGAAAACTCTCAAGGATCTTACCGCTGTTGAGATCCAGTTCG
ATGTAACCCACTCGTGCACCCAACTGATCTTCAGCATCTTTTACTTTCACCAGCGTTTCTGGGTGAGCAA
AAACAGGAAGGCAAAATGCCGCAAAAAAGGGAATAAGGGCGACACGGAAATGTTGAATACTCATACTCTT
CCTTTTTCAATATTATTGAAGCATTTATCAGGGTTATTGTCTCATGAGCGGATACATATTTGAATGTATT
TAGAAAAATAAACAAATAGGGGTTCCGCGCACATTTCCCCGAAAAGTGCCACCTGACGTCTAAGAAACCA
TTATTATCATGACATTAACCTATAAAAATAGGCGTATCACGAGGCCCTTTCGTCTTCAAGAATTCCCGAC
ACCATCGAATGGTGCAAAACCTTTCGCGGTATGGCATGATAGCGCCCGGAAGAGAGTCAATTCAGGGTGG
TGAATGTGAAACCAGTAACGTTATACGATGTCGCAGAGTATGCCGGTGTCTCTTATCAGACCGTTTCCCG
CGTGGTGAACCAGGCCAGCCACGTTTCTGCGAAAACGCGGGAAAAAGTGGAAGCGGCGATGGCGGAGCTG
AATTACATTCCCAACCGCGTGGCACAACAACTGGCGGGCAAACAGTCGTTGCTGATTGGCGTTGCCACCT
CCAGTCTGGCCCTGCACGCGCCGTCGCAAATTGTCGCGGCGATTAAATCTCGCGCCGATCAACTGGGTGC
CAGCGTGGTGGTGTCGATGGTAGAACGAAGCGGCGTCGAAGCCTGTAAAGCGGCGGTGCACAATCTTCTC
GCGCAACGCGTCAGTGGGCTGATCATTAACTATCCGCTGGATGACCAGGATGCCATTGCTGTGGAAGCTG
CCTGCACTAATGTTCCGGCGTTATTTCTTGATGTCTCTGACCAGACACCCATCAACAGTATTATTTTCTC
CCATGAAGACGGTACGCGACTGGGCGTGGAGCATCTGGTCGCATTGGGTCACCAGCAAATCGCGCTGTTA
GCGGGCCCATTAAGTTCTGTCTCGGCGCGTCTGCGTCTGGCTGGCTGGCATAAATATCTCACTCGCAATC
AAATTCAGCCGATAGCGGAACGGGAAGGCGACTGGAGTGCCATGTCCGGTTTTCAACAAACCATGCAAAT
GCTGAATGAGGGCATCGTTCCCACTGCGATGCTGGTTGCCAACGATCAGATGGCGCTGGGCGCAATGCGC
GCCATTACCGAGTCCGGGCTGCGCGTTGGTGCGGATATCTCGGTAGTGGGATACGACGATACCGAAGACA
GCTCATGTTATATCCCGCCGTTAACCACCATCAAACAGGATTTTCGCCTGCTGGGGCAAACCAGCGTGGA
CCGCTTGCTGCAACTCTCTCAGGGCCAGGCGGTGAAGGGCAATCAGCTGTTGCCCGTCTCACTGGTGAAA
AGAAAAACCACCCTGGCGCCCAATACGCAAACCGCCTCTCCCCGCGCGTTGGCCGATTCATTAATGCAGC
TGGCACGACAGGTTTCCCGACTGGAAAGCGGGCAGTGAGCGCAACGCAATTAATGTAAGTTAGCTCACTC
ATTAGGCACAATTCTCATGTTTGACAGCTTATCATCGACTGCACGGTGCACCAATGCTTCTGGCGTCAGG
CAGCCATCGGAAGCTGTGGTATGGCTGTGCAGGTCGTAAATCACTGCATAATTCGTGTCGCTCAAGGCGC
ACTCCCGTTCTGGATAATGTTTTTTGCGCCGACATCATAACGGTTCTGGCAAATATTCTGAAATGAGCTG
Features (pLannotate 1.2.2; 21 found; start..end, strand, type, name):
      1..29      +  promoter       tac promoter: strong E. coli promoter; hybrid between the trp and lac UV5 promoters
     37..53      +  protein_bind   lac operator: The lac repressor binds to the lac operator to inhibit transcription in E. coli. This inhibition can be relieved by adding lactose or isopropyl-β-D-thiogalactopyranoside (IPTG). lac repressor encoded by lacI
    138..155     +  CDS            6xHis: 6xHis affinity tag
    171..824     +  CDS            GST26_SCHJA: Experimental evidence at protein level: Swiss-Prot protein existence level 1. GST isoenzymes appear to play a central role in the parasite detoxification system. Other functions are also suspected including a role in increasing the solubility of haematin in the parasite gut. From Schistosoma japonicum (Blood fluke).
    906..1799    +  CDS            CASP2 (fragment): CASP2_HUMAN - Also known as ICH1, NEDD2. Experimental evidence at protein level: Swiss-Prot protein existence level 1. Involved in the activation cascade of caspases responsible for apoptosis execution. Might function by either activating some proteins required for cell death or inactivating proteins necessary for cell survival (PubMed:15073321). Associates with PIDD1 and CRADD to form the PIDDosome, a complex that activates CASP2 and triggers apoptosis in response to genotoxic stress (PubMed:15073321). From Homo sapiens (Human).
   1815..1862    +  terminator     fd terminator (sequence withheld): central terminator from bacteriophage fd (Otsuka and Kunisawa, 1982)
   1867..2079    +  CDS            M13 gene III (fragment) (sequence partly withheld): pIII; III; minor coat protein
   2094..2564    +  CDS            M13 gene III (fragment) (sequence partly withheld): pIII; III; minor coat protein
   2586..2656    +  CDS            TcR (fragment): tetracycline efflux protein; tet; confers resistance to tetracycline
   2898..3278    -  CDS            YPB1_ECOLX: Protein predicted: Swiss-Prot protein existence level 4. From Escherichia coli.
   3295..3446    +  CDS            rop (fragment): Rop protein, which maintains plasmids at low copy number; rop
   3482..3910    -  rep_origin     f1 ori (sequence partly withheld): f1 bacteriophage origin of replication; arrow indicates direction of (+) strand synthesis
   3919..3958    +  CDS            rop (fragment): Rop protein, which maintains plasmids at low copy number; rop
   4060..4200    +  misc_feature   bom: basis of mobility region from pBR322
   4386..4973    -  rep_origin     ori: high-copy-number ColE1/pMB1/pBR322/pUC origin of replication
   5144..6004    -  CDS            AmpR: β-lactamase; bla; confers resistance to ampicillin, carbenicillin, and related antibiotics
   6005..6109    -  promoter       AmpR promoter: bla
   6218..6295    +  promoter       lacIq promoter: lacI (mutant); In the lacIq allele, a single base change in the promoter boosts expression of the lacI gene about 10-fold.
   6296..7378    +  CDS            lacI: lac repressor; lacI; The lac repressor binds to the lac operator to inhibit transcription in E. coli. This inhibition can be relieved by adding lactose or isopropyl-β-D-thiogalactopyranoside (IPTG).
   7391..7412    +  protein_bind   CAP binding site: CAP binding activates transcription in the presence of cAMP. E. coli catabolite activator protein
   7431..7448    +  promoter       tet promoter (fragment): E. coli promoter for tetracycline efflux protein gene
