[The description below was written by a language model from this plasmid's Addgene catalogue record and pLannotate feature annotations shown in this document.]
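Description:
pHH0103_CASP2_Peptidase-C14 is a 7,620-nt bacterial expression plasmid built on the pHH0103 backbone for producing and purifying the Peptidase-C14 (caspase catalytic) domain of human caspase-2 (CASP2). It is propagated in E. coli under ampicillin selection through a β-lactamase gene with its own promoter. Replication relies on a ColE1/pMB1-type origin accompanied by the pBR322 bom region. The catalogue lists the plasmid as low copy, although the rop gene is annotated only as two fragments interrupted by an f1 phage origin, which could in principle allow single-stranded DNA production with helper phage.

Expression is driven by the hybrid tac promoter followed by a lac operator, and the plasmid carries its own lacI gene under the lacIq promoter. Transcription is therefore repressed until it is induced with IPTG or lactose. The annotated coding features downstream run in order from a 6xHis tag to Schistosoma japonicum glutathione S-transferase and then to a CASP2 fragment of roughly 900 nt, which was cloned between SfiI and NotI sites. This arrangement is consistent with an N-terminally His- and GST-tagged fusion that can be purified by metal-chelate or glutathione affinity, though the reading frame across the junctions is not shown in the record. A bacteriophage fd terminator follows the insert.

Beyond the terminator lie fragments of M13 gene III, a tetracycline-resistance gene and a tet promoter. These look like remnants of a phagemid and pBR322 ancestry rather than functional elements. The associated work was a large-scale survey of ligands for peptide recognition modules, so the purified domain presumably served as a target for peptide-binding studies.
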