Addgene plasmid #109996: pHH0103_CASP2_Peptidase-C14
Purpose: Protein expression and purification of CASP2_Peptidase-C14
Depositing lab: Sachdev Sidhu. Depositing organization: University of Toronto. Publication: Large-scale survey and database of high affinity ligands for peptide recognition modules. Teyra J, Kelil A, Jain S, Helmy M, Jajodia R, Hooda Y, Gu J, D'Cruz AA, Nicholson SE, Min J, Sudol M, Kim PM, Bader GD, Sidhu SS. Mol Syst Biol. 2020 Dec;16(12):e9310. doi: 10.15252/msb.20199310. PubMed 33438817.
Backbone
  Vector backbone: pHH0103
  Vector type: Bacterial Expression
Growth in bacteria
  Bacterial resistance: Ampicillin, 100 μg/mL
  Growth temperature: 37°C
  Growth strain: DH5alpha
  Copy number: Low Copy
Gene/Insert
  Gene/Insert name: CASP2_Peptidase-C14
  Species: H. sapiens (human)
  Entrez Gene: CASP2 (a.k.a. CASP-2, ICH1, MRT80, NEDD-2, NEDD2, PPP1R57)
  Cloning method: Restriction Enzyme; 5′ cloning site Sfi1 (unknown if destroyed); 3′ cloning site Not1 (unknown if destroyed)
Terms and licenses: Academic/Nonprofit Terms; Industry Terms: Not Available to Industry
How to cite: pHH0103_CASP2_Peptidase-C14 was a gift from Sachdev Sidhu (Addgene plasmid # 109996 ; http://n2t.net/addgene:109996 ; RRID:Addgene_109996)
