>Addgene plasmid #109996 | pHH0103_CASP2_Peptidase-C14 | depositor partial sequence | sequence record 206948 | pHH0103_CASP2_Peptidase-C14 sequence 915 bps
GGCCCAGCCGGCCCGTCTGTCAACCGATACGGTGGAACATTCGCTGGATAACAAAGACGGTCCGGTTTGC
CTGCAGGTCAAACCGTGTACCCCGGAATTTTATCAAACGCATTTCCAGCTGGCATACCGTCTGCAGTCAC
GTCCGCGCGGTCTGGCTCTGGTGCTGTCGAATGTTCACTTTACCGGCGAAAAAGAACTGGAATTCCGCAG
CGGCGGTGATGTCGACCATTCTACCCTGGTGACGCTGTTTAAACTGCTGGGCTATGATGTGCACGTTCTG
TGCGACCAGACGGCGCAAGAAATGCAGGAAAAACTGCAAAACTTCGCACAGCTGCCGGCACATCGTGTTA
CCGATAGTTGTATTGTCGCACTGCTGTCCCACGGTGTGGAAGGTGCCATCTACGGCGTTGATGGTAAACT
GCTGCAGCTGCAAGAAGTGTTTCAGCTGTTCGACAACGCCAATTGCCCGTCACTGCAAAACAAACCGAAA
ATGTTTTTCATTCAGGCATGTCGTGGCGATGAAACGGACCGCGGTGTTGATCAGCAAGACGGCAAAAATC
ACGCGGGCAGTCCGGGTTGCGAAGAATCCGATGCCGGTAAAGAAAAACTGCCGAAAATGCGTCTGCCGAC
CCGCTCCGACATGATTTGCGGTTATGCCTGTCTGAAAGGCACCGCGGCCATGCGTAACACGAAACGCGGC
AGCTGGTACATCGAAGCACTGGCTCAGGTCTTTTCTGAACGTGCATGCGATATGCATGTTGCTGACATGC
TGGTCAAAGTGAATGCACTGATCAAAGATCGTGAAGGCTATGCTCCGGGTACCGAATTTCACCGCTGTAA
AGAAATGAGCGAATATTGCTCTACGCTGTGTCGCCATCTGTACCTGTTCCCGGGTCACCCGCCGACCGCG
GCCGC
